>Addgene plasmid #230739 | AiP1922 - pAAV-AiE2448m-SYFP2-WPRE3-BGHpA | addgene full sequence | sequence record 466330 | Addgene NGS Result
CCAGCAGAACACCCCCATCGGCGACGGCCCCGTGCTGCTGCCCGACAACCACTACCTGAGCTACCAGTCC
AAGCTGAGCAAAGACCCCAACGAGAAGCGCGATCACATGGTCCTGCTGGAGTTCGTGACCGCCGCCGGGA
TCACTCTCGGCATGGACGAGCTGTACAAGTAAGTCGACGGCGCGCCGCGGCCGCGAATTCGATATCATAA
TCAACCTCTGGATTACAAAATTTGTGAAAGATTGACTGGTATTCTTAACTATGTTGCTCCTTTTACGCTA
TGTGGATACGCTGCTTTAATGCCTTTGTATCATGCTATTGCTTCCCGTATGGCTTTCATTTTCTCCTCCT
TGTATAAATCCTGGTTAGTTCTTGCCACGGCGGAACTCATCGCCGCCTGCCTTGCCCGCTGCTGGACAGG
GGCTCGGCTGTTGGGCACTGACAATTCCGTGGCTCGAGAGATCTTCGACTGTGCCTTCTAGTTGCCAGCC
ATCTGTTGTTTGCCCCTCCCCCGTGCCTTCCTTGACCCTGGAAGGTGCCACTCCCACTGTCCTTTCCTAA
TAAAATGAGGAAATTGCATCGCATTGTCTGAGTAGGTGTCATTCTATTCTGGGGGGTGGGGTGGGGCAGG
ACAGCAAGGGGGAGGATTGGGAAGACAATAGCAGGCATGAGATCTCACGTGCGGACCGAGCGGCCGCAGG
AACCCCTAGTGATGGAGTTGGCCACTCCCTCTCTGCGCGCTCGCTCGCTCACTGAGGCCGGGCGACCAAA
GGTCGCCCGACGCCCGGGCTTTGCCCGGGCGGCCTCAGTGAGCGAGCGAGCGCGCAGCTGCCTGCAGGGG
CGCCTGATGCGGTATTTTCTCCTTACGCATCTGTGCGGTATTTCACACCGCATA
[95 nt withheld, positions 895-989]
T
[46 nt withheld, positions 991-1036]
C
[141 nt withheld, positions 1038-1178]
CCTTTGACGTTGGAGTCCACGTTCTTT
[37 nt withheld, positions 1206-1242]
ACTCTATCTCGGGCTATTCTTTTGATTTATAAGGGATTTTGCCGATTTCGGTCTATTGGTTAAAAAATGA
GCTGATTTAACAAAAATTTAACGCGAATTTTAACAAAATATTAACGTTTACAATTTTATGGTGCACTCTC
AGTACAATCTGCTCTGATGCCGCATAGTTAAGCCAGCCCCGACACCCGCCAACACCCGCTGACGCGCCCT
GACGGGCTTGTCTGCTCCCGGCATCCGCTTACAGACAAGCTGTGACCGTCTCCGGGAGCTGCATGTGTCA
GAGGTTTTCACCGTCATCACCGAAACGCGCGAGACGAAAGGGCCTCGTGATACGCCTATTTTTATAGGTT
AATGTCATGATAATAATGGTTTCTTAGACGTCAGGTGGCACTTTTCGGGGAAATGTGCGCGGAACCCCTA
TTTGTTTATTTTTCTAAATACATTCAAATATGTATCCGCTCATGAGACAATAACCCTGATAAATGCTTCA
ATAATATTGAAAAAGGAAGAGTATGAGTATTCAACATTTCCGTGTCGCCCTTATTCCCTTTTTTGCGGCA
TTTTGCCTTCCTGTTTTTGCTCACCCAGAAACGCTGGTGAAAGTAAAAGATGCTGAAGATCAGTTGGGTG
CACGAGTGGGTTACATCGAACTGGATCTCAACAGCGGTAAGATCCTTGAGAGTTTTCGCCCCGAAGAACG
TTTTCCAATGATGAGCACTTTTAAAGTTCTGCTATGTGGCGCGGTATTATCCCGTATTGACGCCGGGCAA
GAGCAACTCGGTCGCCGCATACACTATTCTCAGAATGACTTGGTTGAGTACTCACCAGTCACAGAAAAGC
ATCTTACGGATGGCATGACAGTAAGAGAATTATGCAGTGCTGCCATAACCATGAGTGATAACACTGCGGC
CAACTTACTTCTGACAACGATCGGAGGACCGAAGGAGCTAACCGCTTTTTTGCACAACATGGGGGATCAT
GTAACTCGCCTTGATCGTTGGGAACCGGAGCTGAATGAAGCCATACCAAACGACGAGCGTGACACCACGA
TGCCTGTAGCAATGGCAACAACGTTGCGCAAACTATTAACTGGCGAACTACTTACTCTAGCTTCCCGGCA
ACAATTAATAGACTGGATGGAGGCGGATAAAGTTGCAGGACCACTTCTGCGCTCGGCCCTTCCGGCTGGC
TGGTTTATTGCTGATAAATCTGGAGCCGGTGAGCGTGGGTCTCGCGGTATCATTGCAGCACTGGGGCCAG
ATGGTAAGCCCTCCCGTATCGTAGTTATCTACACGACGGGGAGTCAGGCAACTATGGATGAACGAAATAG
ACAGATCGCTGAGATAGGTGCCTCACTGATTAAGCATTGGTAACTGTCAGACCAAGTTTACTCATATATA
CTTTAGATTGATTTAAAACTTCATTTTTAATTTAAAAGGATCTAGGTGAAGATCCTTTTTGATAATCTCA
TGACCAAAATCCCTTAACGTGAGTTTTCGTTCCACTGAGCGTCAGACCCCGTAGAAAAGATCAAAGGATC
TTCTTGAGATCCTTTTTTTCTGCGCGTAATCTGCTGCTTGCAAACAAAAAAACCACCGCTACCAGCGGTG
GTTTGTTTGCCGGATCAAGAGCTACCAACTCTTTTTCCGAAGGTAACTGGCTTCAGCAGAGCGCAGATAC
CAAATACTGTTCTTCTAGTGTAGCCGTAGTTAGGCCACCACTTCAAGAACTCTGTAGCACCGCCTACATA
CCTCGCTCTGCTAATCCTGTTACCAGTGGCTGCTGCCAGTGGCGATAAGTCGTGTCTTACCGGGTTGGAC
TCAAGACGATAGTTACCGGATAAGGCGCAGCGGTCGGGCTGAACGGGGGGTTCGTGCACACAGCCCAGCT
TGGAGCGAACGACCTACACCGAACTGAGATACCTACAGCGTGAGCTATGAGAAAGCGCCACGCTTCCCGA
AGGGAGAAAGGCGGACAGGTATCCGGTAAGCGGCAGGGTCGGAACAGGAGAGCGCACGAGGGAGCTTCCA
GGGGGAAACGCCTGGTATCTTTATAGTCCTGTCGGGTTTCGCCACCTCTGACTTGAGCGTCGATTTTTGT
GATGCTCGTCAGGGGGGCGGAGCCTATGGAAAAACGCCAGCAACGCGGCCTTTTTACGGTTCCTGGCCTT
TTGCTGGCCTTTTGCTCACATGTCCTGCAGGCAGCTGCGCGCTCGCTCGCTCACTGAGGCCGCCCGGGCG
TCGGGCGACCTTTGGTCGCCCGGCCTCAGTGAGCGAGCGAGCGCGCAGAGAGGGAGTGGCCAACTCCATC
ACTAGGGGTTCCTGCGGCCGCACGCGTTGTAAGAGTAATAATCGTGTTGCTTCTTCACCATGCTGTCAGA
GCTAGTATGTACATGCTGGGCAACGGGTGGCCAAGCAGAGTAACTTGTCAGTGTTTAATAAAGCCCTCCT
CCCTTGCAGAGCCAAATGCAGCTTTCCTCCTGAGAACTCTGCAGACGATGACATCTCCCTACTTGGTTTC
CATAGCATCCGTTCCTGAAGAGCCCTAGAAAGGCCCTTGGTCAGGGCGATCCGCCCAGCTCCCCTAGGAA
GTTGGCGAGCGGGTTAGCCAAAAGCAGCAGCCAAGGTTCCTTAGCTTCCTCTGTCCGTGGTCCTGAAATG
CTAAACTGCGCCGCGCGCACTGACGGGAGCGGTCAGGTTTTATGGAAGGTCTCCCCCGGCGCTGCCTAAA
CCACAGCTGTGTGTCTGTTATTCACTCACGTTCGCAAAGATCAGCTAACATTCTCAGTCTTAATTCCACT
CTGCCACTCTGCCGCAGAGCACAATTACGCCGGCGCGATGGGAGGAGACCATGTTAAGGCAGGAAGCTAA
CAGCAGCCGCTCACCTGAGGCCTAGGAAGCTCCCAAGGGTTCTGAGAGCTATGAGCTCTGATCAGCAAAG
TCACCATTTTAGACAGTAGGGTTCTTTTGCTTTTTTCCTTACACAAGGGTTCGATGACGTTTCTGGTCAA
TCTGATTAAAAGACAGCGGATTTGATTGCGATAAGACTTCAAAACCGGGAATTTACGTTGTTTTTCGGTG
AGGTGACTTCCAGAACAGGGACTCATCAGCACCCGCCCAAATACCACGGCACTGCGCGCGCCCTCGGCCA
CCGGATCCTCCCCTTCCAATGAGACTTTGTGACTGTGCGCTACCGGTCGCCACCATGGTGAGCAAGGGCG
AGGAGCTGTTCACCGGGGTGGTGCCCATCCTGGTCGAGCTGGACGGCGACGTAAACGGCCACAAGTTCAG
CGTGTCCGGCGAGGGCGAGGGCGATGCCACCTACGGCAAGCTGACCCTGAAGCTGATCTGCACCACCGGC
AAGCTGCCCGTGCCCTGGCCCACCCTCGTGACCACCCTGGGCTACGGCGTGCAGTGCTTCGCCCGCTACC
CCGACCACATGAAGCAGCACGACTTCTTCAAGTCCGCCATGCCCGAAGGCTACGTCCAGGAGCGCACCAT
CTTCTTCAAGGACGACGGCAACTACAAGACCCGCGCCGAGGTGAAGTTCGAGGGCGACACCCTGGTGAAC
CGCATCGAGCTGAAGGGCATCGACTTCAAGGAGGACGGCAACATCCTGGGGCACAAGCTGGAGTACAACT
ACAACAGCCACAACGTCTATATCACCGCCGACAAGCAGAAGAACGGCATCAAGGCCAACTTCAAGATCCG
CCACAACATCGAGGACGGCGGCGTGCAGCTCGCCGACCACTA
Features (pLannotate 1.2.2; 14 found; start..end, strand, type, name):
    209..366     +  misc_feature   WPRE (fragment): woodchuck hepatitis virus posttranscriptional regulatory element
    372..452     +  misc_feature   WPRE (fragment): woodchuck hepatitis virus posttranscriptional regulatory element
    469..580     +  polyA_signal   bGH poly(A) signal: bovine growth hormone polyadenylation signal
    698..838     +  repeat_region  AAV2 ITR: inverted terminal repeat of adeno-associated virus serotype 2 inverted
    843..894     -  misc_feature   bom (fragment): basis of mobility region from pBR322
    913..1368    +  rep_origin     f1 ori (sequence partly withheld): f1 bacteriophage origin of replication; arrow indicates direction of (+) strand synthesis
   1369..1418    -  misc_feature   bom (fragment): basis of mobility region from pBR322
   1520..1555    -  CDS            rop (fragment): Rop protein, which maintains plasmids at low copy number; rop
   1650..1754    +  promoter       AmpR promoter: bla
   1755..2615    +  CDS            AmpR: β-lactamase; bla; confers resistance to ampicillin, carbenicillin, and related antibiotics
   2786..3374    +  rep_origin     ori: high-copy-number ColE1/pMB1/pBR322/pUC origin of replication
   3447..3474    +  repeat_region  AAV2 ITR (fragment): inverted terminal repeat of adeno-associated virus serotype 2 inverted
   3503..3530    +  repeat_region  AAV2 ITR (fragment): inverted terminal repeat of adeno-associated virus serotype 2 inverted
   4447..169     +  CDS            SYFP2 (across the origin): SYFP2 is a basic (constitutively fluorescent) yellow fluorescent protein published in 2006, derived from Aequorea victoria. It is reported to be a very rapidly-maturing monomer with moderate acid sensitivity.
