[The description below was written by a language model from this plasmid's Addgene catalogue record and pLannotate feature annotations shown in this document.]
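Description:
AiP1922 - pAAV-AiE2448m-SYFP2-WPRE3-BGHpA is an AAV transfer plasmid built on a pAAV2 backbone and intended for packaging recombinant adeno-associated virus that reports enhancer activity in the brain. It is maintained in bacteria through a high-copy ColE1/pUC-type origin and selected with ampicillin via the bla (AmpR) gene and its promoter. An f1 phage origin is also present, along with short remnants of pBR322 bom and rop sequences that are not expected to be functional. The sequenced plasmid is about 5 kb.

The payload lies between AAV2 inverted terminal repeats, which provide the cis signals for genome replication and encapsidation. One ITR is annotated in full, while the other is detected only as two short fragments, a common outcome for these structured repeats in automated annotation. The expression cassette places AiE2448m, an enhancer sequence designed to direct transgene expression to specific populations of brain cells, upstream of SYFP2, a rapidly maturing monomeric yellow fluorescent protein derived from Aequorea victoria. The feature table does not annotate the enhancer itself or any minimal promoter. An unannotated stretch of roughly 900 nt between the ITR fragments and the SYFP2 coding sequence presumably holds these elements, but the record does not describe its composition. Downstream, the two WPRE fragments correspond to the shortened WPRE3 element, which boosts transcript stability and expression while saving packaging capacity, followed by the bovine growth hormone polyadenylation signal.

The construct belongs to a collection of enhancer AAVs developed for genetic access to cortical cell types. Here the fluorescent readout marks the cells in which AiE2448m is active, although the record does not specify which population that is.
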