Addgene plasmid #230739: AiP1922 - pAAV-AiE2448m-SYFP2-WPRE3-BGHpA
Purpose: AiE2448m is an enhancer sequence, designed to drive AAV-mediated transgene expression in specific populations of brain cells
Depositing lab: Allen Institute for Brain Science & Bosiljka Tasic. Depositing organization: Allen Institute. Publication: A suite of enhancer AAVs and transgenic mouse lines for genetic access to cortical cell types. Ben-Simon Y, Hooper M, Narayan S, Daigle TL, Dwivedi D, Way SW, Oster A, Stafford DA, Mich JK, Taormina MJ, Martinez RA, Opitz-Araya X, Roth JR, Alexander JR, Allen S, Amster A, Arbuckle J, Ayala A, Baker PM, Bakken TE, Barcelli T, Barta S, Bendrick J, Bertagnolli D, Bielstein C, Bishwakarma P, Bowlus J, Boyer G, Brouner K, Casian B, Casper T, Chakka AB, Chakrabarty R, Chance RK, Chavan S, Clark M, Colbert K, Collman F, Daniel S, Departee M, DiValentin P, Donadio N, Dotson N, Egdorf T, Fliss T, Gabitto M, Garcia J, Gary A, Gasperini M, Gloe J, Goldy J, Gore BB, Graybuck L, Greisman N, Haeseleer F, Halterman C, Haradon Z, Hastings SD, Helback O, Ho W, Hockemeyer D, Huang C, Huff S, Hunker A, Johansen N, Jones D, Juneau Z, Kalmbach B, Kannan M, Khem S, Kussick E, Kutsal R, Larsen R, Lee C, Lee AY, Leibly M, Lenz GH, Li S, Liang E, Lusk N, Madigan Z, Malloy J, Malone J, McCue R, Melchor J, Mollenkopf T, Moosman S, Morin E, Newman D, Ng L, Ngo K, Omstead V, Otto S, Oyama A, Pena N, Pham T, Phillips E, Pom CA, Potekhina L, Ransford S, Ray PL, Rette D, Reynoldson C, Rimorin C, Rocha D, Ruiz A, Sanchez REA, Sawyer L, Sedeno-Cortes A, Sevigny JP, Shapovalova N, Shepard N, Shulga L, Sigler AR, Siverts L, Soliman S, Somasundaram S, Staats B, Stewart K, Szelenyi E, Tieu M, Trader C, Tran A, van Velthoven CTJ, Walker M, Wang Y, Weed N, Wirthlin M, Wood T, Wynalda B, Yao Z, Zhou T, Ariza J, Dee N, Reding M, Ronellenfitch K, Mufti S, Sunkin SM, Smith KA, Esposito L, Waters J, Thyagarajan B, Yao S, Lein ES, Zeng H, Levi BP, Ngai J, Ting JT, Tasic B. Cell. 2025 May 16:S0092-8674(25)00513-6. doi: 10.1016/j.cell.2025.05.002. PubMed 40403729.
Backbone
  Vector backbone: pAAV2
  Vector type: AAV
Growth in bacteria
  Bacterial resistance: Ampicillin, 100 μg/mL
  Growth temperature: 37°C
  Growth strain: NEB Stable
  Copy number: High Copy
Gene/Insert
  Gene/Insert name: SYFP2
  Species: Synthetic
  Cloning method: Gibson Cloning
Terms and licenses: Academic/Nonprofit Terms; Industry Terms: Not Available to Industry
How to cite: AiP1922 - pAAV-AiE2448m-SYFP2-WPRE3-BGHpA was a gift from Allen Institute for Brain Science & Bosiljka Tasic (Addgene plasmid # 230739 ; http://n2t.net/addgene:230739 ; RRID:Addgene_230739)
